Addgene plasmid #69221: pCSDest2-SpCas9-MT1-NLS-3XHA-NLS
Purpose: Expresses R1333K mutant SpCas9 in mammalian cell
Depositing lab: Scot Wolfe. Depositing organization: University of Massachusetts, Worcester. Publication: DNA-binding-domain fusions enhance the targeting range and precision of Cas9. Bolukbasi MF, Gupta A, Oikemus S, Derr AG, Garber M, Brodsky MH, Zhu LJ, Wolfe SA. Nat Methods. 2015 Oct 19. doi: 10.1038/nmeth.3624. PubMed 26480473.
Backbone
  Vector backbone: pCSDest2-SpCas9-NLS-3XHA-NLS
  Vector type: Mammalian Expression, CRISPR
Growth in bacteria
  Bacterial resistance: Ampicillin, 100 μg/mL
  Growth temperature: 37°C
  Growth strain: XL1 Blue
  Copy number: Unknown
Gene/Insert
  Gene/Insert name: SpCas9
  Species: S. pyogenes
  Mutation: Arginine 1333 is changed to Lysine
  Tag / fusion protein: NLS-3XHA-NLS
  Cloning method: Restriction Enzyme; 5′ cloning site AscI (not destroyed); 3′ cloning site SgrAI (not destroyed)
  Sequencing primers: 5′ CACAGGGATAAGCCCATCAG; 3′ T3
Terms and licenses: Academic/Nonprofit Terms; Industry Terms: Not Available to Industry
How to cite: pCSDest2-SpCas9-MT1-NLS-3XHA-NLS was a gift from Scot Wolfe (Addgene plasmid # 69221 ; http://n2t.net/addgene:69221 ; RRID:Addgene_69221)
