[The description below was written by a language model from this plasmid's Addgene catalogue record and pLannotate feature annotations shown in this document.]
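Description:
pCSDest2-SpCas9-MT1-NLS-3XHA-NLS is an 8,465 bp mammalian expression and CRISPR plasmid that produces a point-mutant Streptococcus pyogenes Cas9 in which arginine 1333 is replaced by lysine (the "MT1" variant). It derives from the parental pCSDest2-SpCas9-NLS-3XHA-NLS vector, with the mutated segment introduced by restriction cloning between AscI and SgrAI sites, both of which are retained. Propagation in E. coli relies on a high-copy ColE1/pUC-type origin and an ampicillin resistance gene (β-lactamase with its own promoter). An f1 origin and remnants of lac promoter/operator, lacI and lacZα sequences are carried over from the backbone.

The Cas9 open reading frame is driven by the simian cytomegalovirus IE94 enhancer/promoter, which spans the numbering origin of the circular map, and the transcript is terminated by an SV40 polyadenylation signal. An SP6 promoter lies just upstream of the coding region, an arrangement that in principle permits in vitro transcription of the mRNA, while T7 (partial) and T3 promoters sit downstream in the opposite orientation. The cassette is flanked by attB1 and attB2 sites, reflecting Gateway recombination into the destination backbone. At its C-terminus Cas9 is fused to a triple HA epitope for immunodetection. According to the record, this tag is bracketed by nuclear localisation signals, although the NLS elements were not individually annotated in the feature table. No guide RNA cassette is annotated, so the guide would have to be supplied separately.

The stated purpose is expression of R1333K SpCas9 in mammalian cells, and the associated publication concerns DNA-binding-domain fusions that improve the targeting range and precision of Cas9. The record does not describe the functional consequence of the mutation.
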