Features (pLannotate 1.2.2; 18 found; start..end, strand, type, name):
     37..55      +  promoter       SP6 promoter: promoter for bacteriophage SP6 RNA polymerase
    110..134     +  protein_bind   attB1: mutant version of attB; recombination site for the Gateway® BP reaction BP Clonase™
    144..4247    +  CDS            Cas9: Cas9 (Csn1) endonuclease from the Streptococcus pyogenes Type II CRISPR/Cas system generates RNA-guided double strand breaks in DNA
   4281..4370    +  CDS            3xHA: three tandem HA epitope tags
   4447..4471    -  protein_bind   attB2: mutant version of attB; recombination site for the Gateway® BP reaction BP Clonase™
   4494..4511    -  promoter       T7 promoter (fragment): promoter for bacteriophage T7 RNA polymerase
   4516..4650    -  polyA_signal   SV40 poly(A) signal: SV40 polyadenylation signal
   4763..4781    -  promoter       T3 promoter: promoter for bacteriophage T3 RNA polymerase
   4826..4842    -  protein_bind   lac operator: The lac repressor binds to the lac operator to inhibit transcription in E. coli. This inhibition can be relieved by adding lactose or isopropyl-β-D-thiogalactopyranoside (IPTG). lac repressor encoded by lacI
   4850..4880    -  promoter       lac promoter: promoter for the E. coli lac operon
   4895..4916    -  protein_bind   CAP binding site: CAP binding activates transcription in the presence of cAMP. E. coli catabolite activator protein
   4929..5021    -  CDS            lacI (fragment): lac repressor; lacI; The lac repressor binds to the lac operator to inhibit transcription in E. coli. This inhibition can be relieved by adding lactose or isopropyl-β-D-thiogalactopyranoside (IPTG).
   5204..5792    -  rep_origin     ori: high-copy-number ColE1/pMB1/pBR322/pUC origin of replication
   5963..6823    -  CDS            AmpR: β-lactamase; bla; confers resistance to ampicillin, carbenicillin, and related antibiotics
   6824..6928    -  promoter       AmpR promoter: bla
   6981..7409    -  rep_origin     f1 ori (sequence partly withheld): f1 bacteriophage origin of replication; arrow indicates direction of (+) strand synthesis
   7414..7480    -  CDS            lacZα (fragment): LacZα fragment of β-galactosidase; lacZ fragment
   7483..2       +  promoter       CMV IE94 promoter (across the origin): enhancer/promoter region of simian cytomegalovirus major immediate early transcription unit IE94
>Addgene plasmid #69221 | pCSDest2-SpCas9-MT1-NLS-3XHA-NLS | depositor full sequence | sequence record 122269 | pCSDest2-SpCas9-MT1-NLS-3XHA-NLS sequence 8465 bps
ACCGCCATTCTGCCTGGGGACGTCGGAGCAAGCTTGATTTAGGTGACACTATAGAATACAAGCTACTTGT
TCTTTTTGCAGGATCCCATCGATTCGAATTCAAGGATCAACAAGTTTGTACAAAAAAGCAGGCTGGCGCC
ACCATGGACAAGAAGTACTCCATTGGGCTCGATATCGGTACCAACAGCGTCGGCTGGGCCGTCATTACGG
ACGAGTACAAGGTGCCGAGCAAAAAATTCAAAGTTCTGGGCAATACCGATCGCCACAGCATAAAGAAGAA
CCTCATTGGAGCCCTCCTGTTCGACTCCGGGGAGACGGCCGAAGCCACGCGGCTCAAAAGAACAGCACGG
CGCAGATATACCCGCAGAAAGAATCGGATCTGCTACCTGCAGGAGATCTTTAGTAATGAGATGGCTAAGG
TGGATGACTCTTTCTTCCATAGGCTGGAGGAGTCCTTTTTGGTGGAGGAGGATAAAAAGCACGAGCGCCA
CCCAATCTTTGGCAATATCGTGGACGAGGTGGCGTACCATGAAAAGTACCCAACCATATATCATCTGAGG
AAGAAGCTGGTAGACAGTACTGATAAGGCTGACTTGCGGTTGATCTATCTCGCGCTGGCGCACATGATCA
AATTTCGGGGACACTTCCTCATCGAGGGGGACCTGAACCCAGACAACAGCGATGTCGACAAACTCTTTAT
CCAACTGGTTCAGACTTACAATCAGCTTTTCGAGGAGAACCCGATCAACGCATCCGGCGTTGACGCCAAA
GCAATCCTGAGCGCTAGGCTGTCCAAATCCCGGCGGCTCGAAAACCTCATCGCACAGCTCCCTGGGGAGA
AGAAGAACGGCCTGTTTGGTAATCTTATCGCCCTGTCACTCGGGCTGACCCCCAACTTTAAATCTAACTT
CGACCTGGCCGAAGATGCCAAGCTGCAACTGAGCAAAGACACCTACGATGATGATCTCGACAATCTGCTG
GCCCAGATCGGCGACCAGTACGCAGACCTTTTTTTGGCGGCAAAGAACCTGTCAGACGCCATTCTGCTGA
GTGATATTCTGCGAGTGAACACGGAGATCACCAAAGCTCCGCTGAGCGCTAGTATGATCAAGCGCTATGA
TGAGCACCACCAAGACTTGACTTTGCTGAAGGCCCTTGTCAGACAGCAACTGCCTGAGAAGTACAAGGAA
ATTTTCTTCGATCAGTCTAAAAATGGCTACGCCGGATACATTGACGGCGGAGCAAGCCAGGAGGAATTTT
ACAAATTTATTAAGCCCATCTTGGAAAAAATGGACGGCACCGAGGAGCTGCTGGTAAAGCTGAACAGAGA
AGATCTGTTGCGCAAACAGCGCACTTTCGACAATGGAAGCATCCCCCACCAGATTCACCTGGGCGAACTG
CACGCTATCCTCAGGCGGCAAGAGGATTTCTACCCCTTTTTGAAAGATAACAGGGAAAAGATTGAGAAAA
TCCTCACATTTCGGATACCCTACTATGTAGGCCCCCTCGCTCGGGGAAATTCCAGATTCGCGTGGATGAC
TCGCAAATCAGAAGAGACCATCACTCCCTGGAACTTCGAGGAAGTCGTGGATAAGGGGGCCTCTGCCCAG
TCCTTCATCGAAAGGATGACTAACTTTGATAAAAATCTGCCTAACGAAAAGGTGCTTCCTAAACACTCTC
TGCTGTACGAGTACTTCACAGTTTATAACGAGCTCACCAAGGTCAAATACGTCACAGAAGGGATGAGAAA
GCCAGCATTCCTGTCTGGAGAGCAGAAGAAAGCTATCGTGGACCTCCTCTTCAAGACGAACCGGAAAGTT
ACCGTGAAACAGCTCAAAGAAGACTATTTCAAAAAGATTGAATGTTTCGACTCTGTTGAAATCAGCGGAG
TGGAGGATCGCTTCAACGCATCCCTGGGAACGTATCACGATCTCCTGAAAATCATTAAAGACAAGGACTT
CCTGGACAATGAGGAGAACGAGGACATTCTTGAGGACATTGTCCTCACCCTTACGTTGTTTGAAGATAGG
GAGATGATTGAAGAACGCTTGAAAACTTACGCTCATCTCTTCGACGACAAAGTCATGAAACAGCTCAAGA
GACGCCGATATACAGGATGGGGGCGGCTGTCAAGAAAACTGATCAATGGCATCCGAGACAAGCAGAGTGG
AAAGACAATCCTGGATTTTCTTAAGTCCGATGGATTTGCCAACCGGAACTTCATGCAGTTGATCCATGAT
GACTCTCTCACCTTTAAGGAGGACATCCAGAAAGCACAAGTTTCTGGCCAGGGGGACAGTCTTCACGAGC
ACATCGCTAATCTTGCAGGTAGCCCAGCTATCAAAAAGGGAATACTGCAGACCGTTAAGGTCGTGGATGA
ACTCGTCAAAGTAATGGGAAGGCATAAGCCCGAGAATATCGTTATCGAGATGGCCCGAGAGAACCAAACT
ACCCAGAAGGGACAGAAGAACAGTAGGGAAAGGATGAAGAGGATTGAAGAGGGTATAAAAGAACTGGGGT
CCCAAATCCTTAAGGAACACCCAGTTGAAAACACCCAGCTTCAGAATGAGAAGCTCTACCTGTACTACCT
GCAGAACGGCAGGGACATGTACGTGGATCAGGAACTGGACATCAACCGGTTGTCCGACTACGACGTGGAT
CATATCGTGCCCCAAAGCTTTCTCAAAGATGATTCTATTGATAATAAAGTGTTGACAAGATCCGATAAAA
ATAGAGGGAAGAGTGATAACGTCCCCTCAGAAGAAGTTGTCAAGAAAATGAAAAATTATTGGCGGCAGCT
GCTGAACGCCAAACTGATCACACAACGGAAGTTCGATAATCTGACTAAGGCTGAACGAGGTGGCCTGTCT
GAGTTGGATAAAGCCGGCTTCATCAAAAGGCAGCTTGTTGAGACACGCCAGATCACCAAGCACGTGGCCC
AAATTCTCGATTCACGCATGAACACCAAGTACGATGAAAATGACAAACTGATTCGAGAGGTGAAAGTTAT
TACTCTGAAGTCTAAGCTGGTCTCAGATTTCAGAAAGGACTTTCAGTTTTATAAGGTGAGAGAGATCAAC
AATTACCACCATGCGCATGATGCCTACCTGAATGCAGTGGTAGGCACTGCACTTATCAAAAAATATCCCA
AGCTGGAATCTGAATTTGTTTACGGAGACTATAAAGTGTACGATGTTAGGAAAATGATCGCAAAGTCTGA
GCAGGAAATAGGCAAGGCCACCGCTAAGTACTTCTTTTACAGCAATATTATGAATTTTTTCAAGACCGAG
ATTACACTGGCCAATGGAGAGATTCGGAAGCGACCACTTATCGAAACAAACGGAGAAACAGGAGAAATCG
TGTGGGACAAGGGTAGGGATTTCGCGACAGTCCGCAAGGTCCTGTCCATGCCGCAGGTGAACATCGTTAA
AAAGACCGAAGTACAGACCGGAGGCTTCTCCAAGGAAAGTATCCTCCCGAAAAGGAACAGCGACAAGCTG
ATCGCACGCAAAAAAGATTGGGACCCCAAGAAATACGGCGGATTCGATTCTCCTACAGTCGCTTACAGTG
TACTGGTTGTGGCCAAAGTGGAGAAAGGGAAGTCTAAAAAACTCAAAAGCGTCAAGGAACTGCTGGGCAT
CACAATCATGGAGCGATCCAGCTTCGAGAAAAACCCCATCGACTTTCTCGAAGCGAAAGGATATAAAGAG
GTCAAAAAAGACCTCATCATTAAGCTGCCCAAGTACTCTCTCTTTGAGCTTGAAAACGGCCGGAAACGAA
TGCTCGCTAGTGCGGGCGAGCTGCAGAAAGGTAACGAGCTGGCACTGCCCTCTAAATACGTTAATTTCTT
GTATCTGGCCAGCCACTATGAAAAGCTCAAAGGGTCTCCCGAAGATAATGAGCAGAAGCAGCTGTTCGTG
GAACAACACAAACACTACCTTGATGAGATCATCGAGCAAATAAGCGAGTTCTCCAAAAGAGTGATCCTCG
CCGACGCTAACCTCGATAAGGTGCTTTCTGCTTACAATAAGCACAGGGATAAGCCCATCAGGGAGCAGGC
AGAAAACATTATCCACTTGTTTACTCTGACCAACTTGGGCGCGCCTGCAGCCTTCAAGTACTTCGACACC
ACCATAGACAAAAAGCGGTACACCTCTACAAAGGAGGTCCTGGACGCCACACTGATTCATCAGTCAATTA
CGGGGCTCTATGAAACAAGAATCGACCTCTCTCAGCTCGGTGGAGACGGCACCGGCGGGCCCAAGAAGAA
GAGGAAGGTATACCCATACGATGTTCCTGACTATGCGGGCTATCCCTATGACGTCCCGGACTATGCAGGA
TCGTATCCTTATGACGTTCCAGATTACGCTGGATCCGCCGCTCCGGCAGCTAAGAAAAAGAAACTGGATT
TCGAATCCGGATAAGCGGCCGCCTCGAGATATCTAGACCCAGCTTTCTTGTACAAAGTGGTTGATCCTCT
CGAGCCTCTAGAACTATAGTGAGTCGTATTACGTAGATCCAGACATGATAAGATACATTGATGAGTTTGG
ACAAACCACAACTAGAATGCAGTGAAAAAAATGCTTTATTTGTGAAATTTGTGATGCTATTGCTTTATTT
GTAACCATTATAAGCTGCAATAAACAAGTTAACAACAACAATTGCATTCATTTTATGTTTCAGGTTCAGG
GGGAGGTGTGGGAGGTTTTTTAATTCGCGGCCGCGGCGCCAATGCATTGGGCCCGGTACCCAGCTTTTGT
TCCCTTTAGTGAGGGTTAATTGCGCGCTTGGCGTAATCATGGTCATAGCTGTTTCCTGTGTGAAATTGTT
ATCCGCTCACAATTCCACACAACATACGAGCCGGAAGCATAAAGTGTAAAGCCTGGGGTGCCTAATGAGT
GAGCTAACTCACATTAATTGCGTTGCGCTCACTGCCCGCTTTCCAGTCGGGAAACCTGTCGTGCCAGCTG
CATTAATGAATCGGCCAACGCGCGGGGAGAGGCGGTTTGCGTATTGGGCGCTCTTCCGCTTCCTCGCTCA
CTGACTCGCTGCGCTCGGTCGTTCGGCTGCGGCGAGCGGTATCAGCTCACTCAAAGGCGGTAATACGGTT
ATCCACAGAATCAGGGGATAACGCAGGAAAGAACATGTGAGCAAAAGGCCAGCAAAAGGCCAGGAACCGT
AAAAAGGCCGCGTTGCTGGCGTTTTTCCATAGGCTCCGCCCCCCTGACGAGCATCACAAAAATCGACGCT
CAAGTCAGAGGTGGCGAAACCCGACAGGACTATAAAGATACCAGGCGTTTCCCCCTGGAAGCTCCCTCGT
GCGCTCTCCTGTTCCGACCCTGCCGCTTACCGGATACCTGTCCGCCTTTCTCCCTTCGGGAAGCGTGGCG
CTTTCTCATAGCTCACGCTGTAGGTATCTCAGTTCGGTGTAGGTCGTTCGCTCCAAGCTGGGCTGTGTGC
ACGAACCCCCCGTTCAGCCCGACCGCTGCGCCTTATCCGGTAACTATCGTCTTGAGTCCAACCCGGTAAG
ACACGACTTATCGCCACTGGCAGCAGCCACTGGTAACAGGATTAGCAGAGCGAGGTATGTAGGCGGTGCT
ACAGAGTTCTTGAAGTGGTGGCCTAACTACGGCTACACTAGAAGGACAGTATTTGGTATCTGCGCTCTGC
TGAAGCCAGTTACCTTCGGAAAAAGAGTTGGTAGCTCTTGATCCGGCAAACAAACCACCGCTGGTAGCGG
TGGTTTTTTTGTTTGCAAGCAGCAGATTACGCGCAGAAAAAAAGGATCTCAAGAAGATCCTTTGATCTTT
TCTACGGGGTCTGACGCTCAGTGGAACGAAAACTCACGTTAAGGGATTTTGGTCATGAGATTATCAAAAA
GGATCTTCACCTAGATCCTTTTAAATTAAAAATGAAGTTTTAAATCAATCTAAAGTATATATGAGTAAAC
TTGGTCTGACAGTTACCAATGCTTAATCAGTGAGGCACCTATCTCAGCGATCTGTCTATTTCGTTCATCC
ATAGTTGCCTGACTCCCCGTCGTGTAGATAACTACGATACGGGAGGGCTTACCATCTGGCCCCAGTGCTG
CAATGATACCGCGAGACCCACGCTCACCGGCTCCAGATTTATCAGCAATAAACCAGCCAGCCGGAAGGGC
CGAGCGCAGAAGTGGTCCTGCAACTTTATCCGCCTCCATCCAGTCTATTAATTGTTGCCGGGAAGCTAGA
GTAAGTAGTTCGCCAGTTAATAGTTTGCGCAACGTTGTTGCCATTGCTACAGGCATCGTGGTGTCACGCT
CGTCGTTTGGTATGGCTTCATTCAGCTCCGGTTCCCAACGATCAAGGCGAGTTACATGATCCCCCATGTT
GTGCAAAAAAGCGGTTAGCTCCTTCGGTCCTCCGATCGTTGTCAGAAGTAAGTTGGCCGCAGTGTTATCA
CTCATGGTTATGGCAGCACTGCATAATTCTCTTACTGTCATGCCATCCGTAAGATGCTTTTCTGTGACTG
GTGAGTACTCAACCAAGTCATTCTGAGAATAGTGTATGCGGCGACCGAGTTGCTCTTGCCCGGCGTCAAT
ACGGGATAATACCGCGCCACATAGCAGAACTTTAAAAGTGCTCATCATTGGAAAACGTTCTTCGGGGCGA
AAACTCTCAAGGATCTTACCGCTGTTGAGATCCAGTTCGATGTAACCCACTCGTGCACCCAACTGATCTT
CAGCATCTTTTACTTTCACCAGCGTTTCTGGGTGAGCAAAAACAGGAAGGCAAAATGCCGCAAAAAAGGG
AATAAGGGCGACACGGAAATGTTGAATACTCATACTCTTCCTTTTTCAATATTATTGAAGCATTTATCAG
GGTTATTGTCTCATGAGCGGATACATATTTGAATGTATTTAGAAAAATAAACAAATAGGGGTTCCGCGCA
CATTTCCCCGAAAAGTGCCACCTAAATTGTAAGCGTTAATATTTTGTTAAAATTCGCGTTAAATTTTTGT
TAAATCAGCTCATTTTTTAACCAATAGGCCGAAATCGGCAAAATCCCTTATAAATCAAAAGAATAGACCG
AGATAGGGT
[37 nt withheld, positions 7080-7116]
AAAGAACGTGGACTCCAACGTCAAAGG
[49 nt withheld, positions 7144-7192]
T
[91 nt withheld, positions 7194-7284]
G
[124 nt withheld, positions 7286-7409]
CCCATTCGCCATTCAGGCTGCGCAACTGTTGGGAAGGGCGATCGGTGCGGGCCTCTTCGCTATTACGCCA
GTCGACCATAGCCAATTCAATATGGCGTATATGGACTCATGCCAATTCAATATGGTGGATCTGGACCTGT
GCCAATTCAATATGGCGTATATGGACTCGTGCCAATTCAATATGGTGGATCTGGACCCCAGCCAATTCAA
TATGGCGGACTTGGCACCATGCCAATTCAATATGGCGGACTTGGCACTGTGCCAACTGGGGAGGGGTCTA
CTTGGCACGGTGCCAAGTTTGAGGAGGGGTCTTGGCCCTGTGCCAAGTCCGCCATATTGAATTGGCATGG
TGCCAATAATGGCGGCCATATTGGCTATATGCCAGGATCAATATATAGGCAATATCCAATATGGCCCTAT
GCCAATATGGCTATTGGCCAGGTTCAATACTATGTATTGGCCCTATGCCATATAGTATTCCATATATGGG
TTTTCCTATTGACGTAGATAGCCCCTCCCAATGGGCGGTCCCATATACCATATATGGGGCTTCCTAATAC
CGCCCATAGCCACTCCCCCATTGACGTCAATGGTCTCTATATATGGTCTTTCCTATTGACGTCATATGGG
CGGTCCTATTGACGTATATGGCGCCTCCCCCATTGACGTCAATTACGGTAAATGGCCCGCCTGGCTCAAT
GCCCATTGACGTCAATAGGACCACCCACCATTGACGTCAATGGGATGGCTCATTGCCCATTCATATCCGT
TCTCACGCCCCCTATTGACGTCAATGACGGTAAATGGCCCACTTGGCAGTACATCAATATCTATTAATAG
TAACTTGGCAAGTACATTACTATTGGAAGGACGCCAGGGTACATTGGCAGTACTCCCATTGACGTCAATG
GCGGTAAATGGCCCGCGATGGCTGCCAAGTACATCCCCATTGACGTCAATGGGGAGGGGCAATGACGCAA
ATGGGCGTTCCATTGACGTAAATGGGCGGTAGGCGTGCCTAATGGGAGGTCTATATAAGCAATGCTCGTT
TAGGGA
