>Addgene plasmid #69221 | pCSDest2-SpCas9-MT1-NLS-3XHA-NLS | addgene partial sequence | sequence record 124481 | EBV-rev 5'-GTGGTTTGTCCAAACTCATC-3'
CGACTCACTATAGTTCTAGAGGCTCGAGAGGATCAACCACTTTGTACAAGAAAGCTGGGTCTAGATATCT
CGAGGCGGCCGCTTATCCGGATTCGAAATCCAGTTTCTTTTTCTTAGCTGCCGGAGCGGCGGATCCAGCG
TAATCTGGAACGTCATAAGGATACGATCCTGCATAGTCCGGGACGTCATAGGGATAGCCCGCATAGTCAG
GAACATCGTATGGGTATACCTTCCTCTTCTTCTTGGGCCCGCCGGTGCCGTCTCCACCGAGCTGAGAGAG
GTCGATTCTTGTTTCATAGAGCCCCGTAATTGACTGATGAATCAGTGTGGCGTCCAGGACCTCCTTTGTA
GAGGTGTACCGCTTTTTGTCTATGGTGGTGTCGAAGTACTTGAAGGCTGCAGGCGCGCCCAAGTTGGTCA
GAGTAAACAAGTGGATAATGTTTTCTGCCTGCTCCCTGATGGGCTTATCCCTGTGCTTATTGTAAGCAGA
AAGCACCTTATCGAGGTTAGCGTCGGCGAGGATCACTCTTTTGGAGAACTCGCTTATTTGCTCGATGATC
TCATCAAGGTAGTGTTTGTGTTGTTCCACGAACAGCTGCTTCTGCTCATTATCTTCGGGAGACCCTTTGA
GCTTTTCATAGTGGCTGGCCAGATACAAGAAATTAACGTATTTAGAGGGCAGTGCCAGCTCGTTACCTTT
CTGCAGCTCGCCCGCACTAGCGAGCATTCGTTTCCGGCCGTTTTCAAGCTCAAAGAGAGAGTACTTGGGC
AGCTTAATGATGAGGTCTTTTTTGACCTCTTTATATCCTTTCGCTTCGAGAAAGTCGATGGGGTTTTTCT
CGAAGCTGGATCGCTCCATGATTGTGATGCCCAGCAGTTCCTTG
