>Addgene plasmid #69221 | pCSDest2-SpCas9-MT1-NLS-3XHA-NLS | addgene partial sequence | sequence record 124534 | SP6 5'-ATTTAGGTGACACTATAG-3'
AAAGCAGGCTGGCGCCACCATGGACAAGAAGTACTCCATTGGGCTCGATATCGGTACCAACAGCGTCGGC
TGGGCCGTCATTACGGACGAGTACAAGGTGCCGAGCAAAAAATTCAAAGTTCTGGGCAATACCGATCGCC
ACAGCATAAAGAAGAACCTCATTGGAGCCCTCCTGTTCGACTCCGGGGAGACGGCCGAAGCCACGCGGCT
CAAAAGAACAGCACGGCGCAGATATACCCGCAGAAAGAATCGGATCTGCTACCTGCAGGAGATCTTTAGT
AATGAGATGGCTAAGGTGGATGACTCTTTCTTCCATAGGCTGGAGGAGTCCTTTTTGGTGGAGGAGGATA
AAAAGCACGAGCGCCACCCAATCTTTGGCAATATCGTGGACGAGGTGGCGTACCATGAAAAGTACCCAAC
CATATATCATCTGAGGAAGAAGCTGGTAGACAGTACTGATAAGGCTGACTTGCGGTTGATCTATCTCGCG
CTGGCGCACATGATCAAATTTCGGGGACACTTCCTCATCGAGGGGGACCTGAACCCAGACAACAGCGATG
TCGACAAACTCTTTATCCAACTGGTTCAGACTTACAATCAGCTTTTCGAGGAGAACCCGATCAACGCATC
CGGCGTTGACGCCAAAGCAATCCTGAGCGCTAGGCTGTCCAAATCCCGGCGGCTCGAAAACCTCATCGCA
CAGCTCCCTGGGGAGAAGAAGAACGGCCTGTTTGGTAATCTTATCGCCCTGTCACTCGGGCTGACCCCCA
ACTTTAAATCTAACTTCGACCTGG
